>Addgene plasmid #136028 | psiCHECK3-EIF3B-465-552-Unstructured | addgene full sequence | sequence record 269951 | Addgene NGS Result
TTGCTGGCCTTTTGCTCACATGGCTCGACAGATCTGCGCAGCACCATGGCCTGAAATAACCTCTGAAAGA
GGAACTTGGTTAGGTACCTTCTGAGGCGGAAAGAACCAGCTGTGGAATGTGTGTCAGTTAGGGTGTGGAA
AGTCCCCAGGCTCCCCAGCAGGCAGAAGTATGCAAAGCATGCATCTCAATTAGTCAGCAACCAGGTGTGG
AAAGTCCCCAGGCTCCCCAGCAGGCAGAAGTATGCAAAGCATGCATCTCAATTAGTCAGCAACCATAGTC
CCGCCCCTAACTCCGCCCATCCCGCCCCTAACTCCGCCCAGTTCCGCCCATTCTCCGCCCCATGGCTGAC
TAATTTTTTTTATTTATGCAGAGGCCGAGGCCGCCTCGGCCTCTGAGCTATTCCAGAAGTAGTGAGGAGG
CTTTTTTGGAGGCCTAGGCTTTTGCAAAAAGCTTGATTCTTCTGACACAACAGTCTCGAACTTAAGCTGC
AGAAGTTGGTCGTGAGGCACTGGGCAGGTAAGTATCAAGGTTACAAGACAGGTTTAAGGAGACCAATAGA
AACTGGGCTTGTCGAGACAGAGAAGACTCTTGCGTTTCTGATAGGCACCTATTGGTCTTACTGACATCCA
CTTTGCCTTTCTCTCCACAGGTGTCCACTCCCAGTTCAATTACAGCTCTTAAGGCTAGAGTACTTAATAC
GACTCACTATAGGCTAGCCACCATGGCTTCCAAGGTGTACGACCCCGAGCAACGCAAACGCATGATCACT
GGGCCTCAGTGGTGGGCTCGCTGCAAGCAAATGAACGTGCTGGACTCCTTCATCAACTACTATGATTCCG
AGAAGCACGCCGAGAACGCCGTGATTTTTCTGCATGGTAACGCTGCCTCCAGCTACCTGTGGAGGCACGT
CGTGCCTCACATCGAGCCCGTGGCTAGATGCATCATCCCTGATCTGATCGGAATGGGTAAGTCCGGCAAG
AGCGGGAATGGCTCATATCGCCTCCTGGATCACTACAAGTACCTCACCGCTTGGTTCGAGCTGCTGAACC
TTCCAAAGAAAATCATCTTTGTGGGCCACGACTGGGGGGCTTGTCTGGCCTTTCACTACTCCTACGAGCA
CCAAGACAAGATCAAGGCCATCGTCCATGCTGAGAGTGTCGTGGACGTGATCGAGTCCTGGGACGAGTGG
CCTGACATCGAGGAGGATATCGCCCTGATCAAGAGCGAAGAGGGCGAGAAAATGGTGCTTGAGAATAACT
TCTTCGTCGAGACCATGCTCCCAAGCAAGATCATGCGGAAACTGGAGCCTGAGGAGTTCGCTGCCTACCT
GGAGCCATTCAAGGAGAAGGGCGAGGTTAGACGGCCTACCCTCTCCTGGCCTCGCGAGATCCCTCTCGTT
AAGGGAGGCAAGCCCGACGTCGTCCAGATTGTCCGCAACTACAACGCCTACCTTCGGGCCAGCGACGATC
TGCCTAAGATGTTCATCGAGTCCGACCCTGGGTTCTTTTCCAACGCTATTGTCGAGGGAGCTAAGAAGTT
CCCTAACACCGAGTTCGTGAAGGTGAAGGGCCTCCACTTCAGCCAGGAGGACGCTCCAGATGAAATGGGT
AAGTACATCAAGAGCTTCGTGGAGCGCGTGCTGAAGAACGAGCAGTAATTCTAGGCGATCGCTCGAGGCA
CCGCCATGCCTTGTACCCCCACCGTGCAGGTTGTGGCCGGTTTTCTCCGCAGGTTGAACATGGAAATAAA
AGCAAACTTGTATGACTCGAGCCCCCCCCTACCCTCAACCTCAAACCCCCACCAAAACCACACAACACAA
ACCATCCCACAAACACCCAAAACTAACCCCCACCAACCCCAAACACCATCAGAGCTCACTCCACCCCCCC
CACTACACACCTAATTTCTTCCCACTATCTCCAACCACTCCCTAACCATAAAACCCTCCCCACAACCTAA
CCAAACCACCAAAACTAGTTTAAACCTAGAGCGGCCGCTGGCCGCAATAAAATATCTTTATTTTCATTAC
ATCTGTGTGTTGGTTTTTTGTGTGAGGATCTAAATGAGTCTTCGGACCTCGCGGGGGCCGCTTAAGCGGT
GGTTAGGGTTTGTCTGACGCGGGGGGAGGGGGAAGGAACGAAACACTCTCATTCGGAGGCGGCTCGGGGT
TTGGTCTTGGTGGCCACGGGCACGCAGAAGAGCGCCGCGATCCTCTTAAGCACCCCCCCGCCCTCCGTGG
AGGCGGGGGTTTGGTCGGCGGGTGGTAACTGGCGGGCCGCTGACTCGGGCGGGTCGCGCGCCCCAGAGTG
TGACCTTTTCGGTCTGCTCGCAGACCCCCGGGCGGCGCCGCCGCGGCGGCGACGGGCTCGCTGGGTCCTA
GGCTCCATGGGGACCGTATACGTGGACAGGCTCTGGAGCATCCGCACGACTGCGGTGATATTACCGGAGA
CCTTCTGCGGGACGAGCCGGGTCACGCGGCTGACGCGGAGCGTCCGTTGGGCGACAAACACCAGGACGGG
GCACAGGTACACTATCTTGTCACCCGGAGGCGCGAGGGACTGCAGGAGCTTCAGGGAGTGGCGCAGCTGC
TTCATCCCCGTGGCCCGTTGCTCGCGTTTGCTGGCGGTGTCCCCGGAAGAAATATATTTGCATGTCTTTA
GTTCTATGATGACACAAACCCCGCCCAGCGTCTTGTCATTGGCGAATTCGAACACGCAGATGCAGTCGGG
GCGGCGCGGTCCCAGGTCCACTTCGCATATTAAGGTGACGCGTGTGGCCTCGAACACCGAGCGACCCTGC
AGCGACCCGCTTAAAAGCTTGATTCTTCTGACACAACAGTCTCGAACTTAAGCTGCAGAAGTTGGTCGTG
AGGCACTGGGCAGGTAAGTATCAAGGTTACAAGACAGGTTTAAGGAGACCAATAGAAACTGGGCTTGTCG
AGACAGAGAAGACTCTTGCGTTTCTGATAGGCACCTATTGGTCTTACTGACATCCACTTTGCCTTTCTCT
CCACAGGTGTCCACTCCCAGTTCAATTACAGCTCTTAAGGCTAGAGTACTTAATACGACTCACTATAGGC
TAGCAAAGCCACCATGGCCGATGCTAAGAACATTAAGAAGGGCCCTGCTCCCTTCTACCCTCTGGAGGAT
GGCACCGCTGGCGAGCAGCTGCACAAGGCCATGAAGAGGTATGCCCTGGTGCCTGGCACCATTGCCTTCA
CCGATGCCCACATTGAGGTGGACATCACCTATGCCGAGTACTTCGAGATGTCTGTGCGCCTGGCCGAGGC
CATGAAGAGGTACGGCCTGAACACCAACCACCGCATCGTGGTGTGCTCTGAGAACTCTCTGCAGTTCTTC
ATGCCAGTGCTGGGCGCCCTGTTCATCGGAGTGGCCGTGGCCCCTGCTAACGACATTTACAACGAGCGCG
AGCTGCTGAACAGCATGGGCATTTCTCAGCCTACCGTGGTGTTCGTGTCTAAGAAGGGCCTGCAGAAGAT
CCTGAACGTGCAGAAGAAGCTGCCTATCATCCAGAAGATCATCATCATGGACTCTAAGACCGACTACCAG
GGCTTCCAGAGCATGTACACATTCGTGACATCTCATCTGCCTCCTGGCTTCAACGAGTACGACTTCGTGC
CAGAGTCTTTCGACAGGGACAAAACCATTGCCCTGATCATGAACAGCTCTGGGTCTACCGGCCTGCCTAA
GGGCGTGGCCCTGCCTCATCGCACCGCCTGTGTGCGCTTCTCTCACGCCCGCGACCCTATTTTCGGCAAC
CAGATCATCCCCGACACCGCTATTCTGAGCGTGGTGCCATTCCACCACGGCTTCGGCATGTTCACCACCC
TGGGCTACCTGATTTGCGGCTTTCGGGTGGTGCTGATGTACCGCTTCGAGGAGGAGCTGTTCCTGCGCAG
CCTGCAAGACTACAAAATTCAGTCTGCCCTGCTGGTGCCAACCCTGTTCAGCTTCTTCGCTAAGAGCACC
CTGATCGACAAGTACGACCTGTCTAACCTGCACGAGATTGCCTCTGGCGGCGCCCCACTGTCTAAGGAGG
TGGGCGAAGCCGTGGCCAAGCGCTTTCATCTGCCAGGCATCCGCCAGGGCTACGGCCTGACCGAGACAAC
CAGCGCCATTCTGATTACCCCAGAGGGCGACGACAAGCCTGGCGCCGTGGGCAAGGTGGTGCCATTCTTC
GAGGCCAAGGTGGTGGACCTGGACACCGGCAAGACCCTGGGAGTGAACCAGCGCGGCGAGCTGTGTGTGC
GCGGCCCTATGATTATGTCCGGCTACGTGAATAACCCTGAGGCCACAAACGCCCTGATCGACAAGGACGG
CTGGCTGCACTCTGGCGACATTGCCTACTGGGACGAGGACGAGCACTTCTTCATCGTGGACCGCCTGAAG
TCTCTGATCAAGTACAAGGGCTACCAGGTGGCCCCAGCCGAGCTGGAGTCTATCCTGCTGCAGCACCCTA
ACATTTTCGACGCCGGAGTGGCCGGCCTGCCCGACGACGATGCCGGCGAGCTGCCTGCCGCCGTCGTCGT
GCTGGAACACGGCAAGACCATGACCGAGAAGGAGATCGTGGACTATGTGGCCAGCCAGGTGACAACCGCC
AAGAAGCTGCGCGGCGGAGTGGTGTTCGTGGACGAGGTGCCCAAGGGCCTGACCGGCAAGCTGGACGCCC
GCAAGATCCGCGAGATCCTGATCAAGGCTAAGAAAGGCGGCAAGATCGCCGTGTAATGCGGCCGCTTCGA
GCAGACATGATAAGATACATTGATGAGTTTGGACAAACCACAACTAGAATGCAGTGAAAAAAATGCTTTA
TTTGTGAAATTTGTGATGCTATTGCTTTATTTGTAACCATTATAAGCTGCAATAAACAAGTTAACAACAA
CAATTGCATTCATTTTATGTTTCAGGTTCAGGGGGAGGTGTGGGAGGTTTTTTAAAGCAAGTAAAACCTC
TACAAATGTGGTAAAATCGATAAGGATCCAGGTGGCACTTTTCGGGGAAATGTGCGCGGAACCCCTATTT
GTTTATTTTTCTAAATACATTCAAATATGTATCCGCTCATGAGACAATAACCCTGATAAATGCTTCAATA
ATATTGAAAAAGGAAGAGTATGAGTATTCAACATTTCCGTGTCGCCCTTATTCCCTTTTTTGCGGCATTT
TGCCTTCCTGTTTTTGCTCACCCAGAAACGCTGGTGAAAGTAAAAGATGCTGAAGATCAGTTGGGTGCAC
GAGTGGGTTACATCGAACTGGATCTCAACAGCGGTAAGATCCTTGAGAGTTTTCGCCCCGAAGAACGTTT
TCCAATGATGAGCACTTTTAAAGTTCTGCTATGTGGCGCGGTATTATCCCGTATTGACGCCGGGCAAGAG
CAACTCGGTCGCCGCATACACTATTCTCAGAATGACTTGGTTGAGTACTCACCAGTCACAGAAAAGCATC
TTACGGATGGCATGACAGTAAGAGAATTATGCAGTGCTGCCATAACCATGAGTGATAACACTGCGGCCAA
CTTACTTCTGACAACGATCGGAGGACCGAAGGAGCTAACCGCTTTTTTGCACAACATGGGGGATCATGTA
ACTCGCCTTGATCGTTGGGAACCGGAGCTGAATGAAGCCATACCAAACGACGAGCGTGACACCACGATGC
CTGTAGCAATGGCAACAACGTTGCGCAAACTATTAACTGGCGAACTACTTACTCTAGCTTCCCGGCAACA
ATTAATAGACTGGATGGAGGCGGATAAAGTTGCAGGACCACTTCTGCGCTCGGCCCTTCCGGCTGGCTGG
TTTATTGCTGATAAATCTGGAGCCGGTGAGCGTGGGTCTCGCGGTATCATTGCAGCACTGGGGCCAGATG
GTAAGCCCTCCCGTATCGTAGTTATCTACACGACGGGGAGTCAGGCAACTATGGATGAACGAAATAGACA
GATCGCTGAGATAGGTGCCTCACTGATTAAGCATTGGTAACTGTCAGACCAAGTTTACTCATATATACTT
TAGATTGATTTAAAACTTCATTTTTAATTTAAAAGGATCTAGGTGAAGATCCTTTTTGATAATCTCATGA
CCAAAATCCCTTAACGTGAGTTTTCGTTCCACTGAGCGTCAGACCCCGTAGAAAAGATCAAAGGATCTTC
TTGAGATCCTTTTTTTCTGCGCGTAATCTGCTGCTTGCAAACAAAAAAACCACCGCTACCAGCGGTGGTT
TGTTTGCCGGATCAAGAGCTACCAACTCTTTTTCCGAAGGTAACTGGCTTCAGCAGAGCGCAGATACCAA
ATACTGTTCTTCTAGTGTAGCCGTAGTTAGGCCACCACTTCAAGAACTCTGTAGCACCGCCTACATACCT
CGCTCTGCTAATCCTGTTACCAGTGGCTGCTGCCAGTGGCGATAAGTCGTGTCTTACCGGGTTGGACTCA
AGACGATAGTTACCGGATAAGGCGCAGCGGTCGGGCTGAACGGGGGGTTCGTGCACACAGCCCAGCTTGG
AGCGAACGACCTACACCGAACTGAGATACCTACAGCGTGAGCTATGAGAAAGCGCCACGCTTCCCGAAGG
GAGAAAGGCGGACAGGTATCCGGTAAGCGGCAGGGTCGGAACAGGAGAGCGCACGAGGGAGCTTCCAGGG
GGAAACGCCTGGTATCTTTATAGTCCTGTCGGGTTTCGCCACCTCTGACTTGAGCGTCGATTTTTGTGAT
GCTCGTCAGGGGGGCGGAGCCTATGGAAAAACGCCAGCAACGCGGCCTTTTTACGGTTCCTGGCCTT
Features (pLannotate 1.2.2; 14 found; start..end, strand, type, name):
     91..448     +  promoter       SV40 promoter: SV40 enhancer and early promoter
    518..650     +  intron         chimeric intron: chimera between introns from human β-globin and immunoglobulin heavy chain genes
    695..713     +  promoter       T7 promoter: promoter for bacteriophage T7 RNA polymerase
    723..1658    +  CDS            hRluc: Renilla luciferase human codon-optimized
   2006..2054    +  polyA_signal   poly(A) signal: synthetic polyadenylation signal
   2063..2814    +  promoter       HSV TK promoter: herpes simplex virus thymidine kinase promoter
   2884..3016    +  intron         chimeric intron: chimera between introns from human β-globin and immunoglobulin heavy chain genes
   3061..3079    +  promoter       T7 promoter: promoter for bacteriophage T7 RNA polymerase
   3094..4746    +  CDS            luciferase: firefly luciferase; luc+; enhanced luc+ version of the luciferase gene AAS38485.1 42718124.0
   4771..4892    -  polyA_signal   SV40 poly(A) signal: SV40 polyadenylation signal
   4915..4983    -  CDS            large T antigen (fragment): large T antigen from SV40 (simian virus 40)
   5025..5129    +  promoter       AmpR promoter: bla
   5130..5990    +  CDS            AmpR: β-lactamase; bla; confers resistance to ampicillin, carbenicillin, and related antibiotics
   6161..6749    +  rep_origin     ori: high-copy-number ColE1/pMB1/pBR322/pUC origin of replication
