[The description below was written by a language model from this plasmid's Addgene catalogue record and pLannotate feature annotations shown in this document.]
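Description:
psiCHECK3-EIF3B-465-552-Unstructured is a dual-luciferase reporter plasmid for mammalian cells, built on a modified version of Promega's psiCHECK-2 backbone. It is propagated in E. coli through a high-copy ColE1/pUC-type origin and selected with ampicillin via the AmpR (β-lactamase) cassette. No mammalian selection marker is annotated, so it is suited to transient transfection.

The plasmid carries two independent reporter units on the same strand. In the first, the SV40 enhancer/early promoter drives human codon-optimized Renilla luciferase (hRluc), preceded by a chimeric β-globin/immunoglobulin intron and a T7 promoter, and terminated by a synthetic poly(A) signal. The unannotated interval between the hRluc stop codon and that poly(A) signal is where the test sequence would sit. According to the record, this is a segment of the human EIF3B 3'UTR (positions 465–552) with an artificial unstructured 3'UTR fused downstream. In the second unit, the HSV TK promoter drives firefly luciferase (luc+), followed by an SV40 poly(A) signal, and serves as the internal normalization control. The defining "psiCHECK3" modification is that both luciferase transcripts contain an intron; the feature table shows a second copy of the chimeric intron upstream of firefly luciferase. This lets spliced reporter mRNA be measured by RT-qPCR.

Changes in Renilla activity or mRNA level relative to firefly report the effect of the inserted 3'UTR on transcript stability or expression. The associated publication concerns structure-mediated RNA decay involving UPF1 and G3BP1, so the construct appears designed to test how an EIF3B 3'UTR fragment behaves when combined with an unstructured 3'UTR context.
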