Addgene plasmid #136028: psiCHECK3-EIF3B-465-552-Unstructured
Purpose: EIF3B (465-552) 3'UTR with the Artificial Unstructured 3'UTR fused downstream inserted into the 3'UTR of Renilla luciferase in the psiCHECK3 plasmid
Depositing lab: Anthony Leung. Depositing organization: Johns Hopkins School of Public Health. Publication: Structure-Mediated RNA Decay by UPF1 and G3BP1. Fischer JW, Busa VF, Shao Y, Leung AKL. Mol Cell. 2020 Apr 2;78(1):70-84.e6. doi: 10.1016/j.molcel.2020.01.021. Epub 2020 Feb 3. PubMed 32017897.
Backbone
  Vector backbone: Modified psCHECK2
  Backbone manufacturer: Promega
  Modifications to backbone: Modified so both Renilla and Firefly luciferase contain an intron for RT-qPCR
  Vector type: Mammalian Expression, Luciferase
Growth in bacteria
  Bacterial resistance: Ampicillin, 100 μg/mL
  Growth temperature: 37°C
  Growth strain: DH5alpha
  Copy number: Unknown
Gene/Insert
  Gene/Insert name: EIF3B 3'UTR
  Species: H. sapiens (human)
  GenBank ID: NM_001037283.1
  Entrez Gene: EIF3B (a.k.a. EIF3-ETA, EIF3-P110, EIF3-P116, EIF3S9, PRT1)
Terms and licenses: Academic/Nonprofit Terms; Industry Terms: Not Available to Industry
How to cite: psiCHECK3-EIF3B-465-552-Unstructured was a gift from Anthony Leung (Addgene plasmid # 136028 ; http://n2t.net/addgene:136028 ; RRID:Addgene_136028)
