>Addgene plasmid #136028 | psiCHECK3-EIF3B-465-552-Unstructured | depositor partial sequence | sequence record 263031 | 3'UTR with Insertion
TTCTAGGCGATCGCTCGAGGCACCGCCATGCCTTGTACCCCCACCGTGCAGGTTGTGGCCGGTTTTCTCC
GCAGGTTGAACATGGAAATAAAAGCAAACTTGTATGACTCGAGCCCCCCCCTACCCTCAACCTCAAACCC
CCACCAAAACCACACAACACAAACCATCCCACAAACACCCAAAACTAACCCCCACCAACCCCAAACACCA
TCAGAGCTCACTCCACCCCCCCCACTACACACCTAATTTCTTCCCACTATCTCCAACCACTCCCTAACCA
TAAAACCCTCCCCACAACCTAACCAAACCACCAAAACTAGTTTAAACCTAGAGCGGCCGCTGGCCGC
